>Addgene plasmid #142016 | TFORF2296 | addgene full sequence | sequence record 395915 | Addgene NGS Result
TTAATGTAGTCTTATGCAATACTCTTGTAGTCTTGCAACATGGTAACGATGAGTTAGCAACATGCCTTAC
AAGGAGAGAAAAAGCACCGTGCATGCCGATTGGTGGAAGTAAGGTGGTACGATCGTGCCTTATTAGGAAG
GCAACAGACGGGTCTGACATGGATTGGACGAACCACTGAATTGCCGCATTGCAGAGATATTGTATTTAAG
TGCCTAGCTCGATACATAAACGGGTCTCTCTGGTTAGACCAGATCTGAGCCTGGGAGCTCTCTGGCTAAC
TAGGGAACCCACTGCTTAAGCCTCAATAAAGCTTGCCTTGAGTGCTTCAAGTAGTGTGTGCCCGTCTGTT
GTGTGACTCTGGTAACTAGAGATCCCTCAGACCCTTTTAGTCAGTGTGGAAAATCTCTAGCAGTGGCGCC
CGAACAGGGACTTGAAAGCGAAAGGGAAACCAGAGGAGCTCTCTCGACGCAGGACTCGGCTTGCTGAAGC
GCGCACGGCAAGAGGCGAGGGGCGGCGACTGGTGAGTACGCCAAAAATTTTGACTAGCGGAGGCTAGAAG
GAGAGAGATGGGTGCGAGAGCGTCAGTATTAAGCGGGGGAGAATTAGATCGCGATGGGAAAAAATTCGGT
TAAGGCCAGGGGGAAAGAAAAAATATAAATTAAAACATATAGTATGGGCAAGCAGGGAGCTAGAACGATT
CGCAGTTAATCCTGGCCTGTTAGAAACATCAGAAGGCTGTAGACAAATACTGGGACAGCTACAACCATCC
CTTCAGACAGGATCAGAAGAACTTAGATCATTATATAATACAGTAGCAACCCTCTATTGTGTGCATCAAA
GGATAGAGATAAAAGACACCAAGGAAGCTTTAGACAAGATAGAGGAAGAGCAAAACAAAAGTAAGACCAC
CGCACAGCAAGCGGCCGCTGATCTTCAGACCTGGAGGAGGAGATATGAGGGACAATTGGAGAAGTGAATT
ATATAAATATAAAGTAGTAAAAATTGAACCATTAGGAGTAGCACCCACCAAGGCAAAGAGAAGAGTGGTG
CAGAGAGAAAAAAGAGCAGTGGGAATAGGAGCTTTGTTCCTTGGGTTCTTGGGAGCAGCAGGAAGCACTA
TGGGCGCAGCGTCAATGACGCTGACGGTACAGGCCAGACAATTATTGTCTGGTATAGTGCAGCAGCAGAA
CAATTTGCTGAGGGCTATTGAGGCGCAACAGCATCTGTTGCAACTCACAGTCTGGGGCATCAAGCAGCTC
CAGGCAAGAATCCTGGCTGTGGAAAGATACCTAAAGGATCAACAGCTCCTGGGGATTTGGGGTTGCTCTG
GAAAACTCATTTGCACCACTGCTGTGCCTTGGAATGCTAGTTGGAGTAATAAATCTCTGGAACAGATTTG
GAATCACACGACCTGGATGGAGTGGGACAGAGAAATTAACAATTACACAAGCTTAATACACTCCTTAATT
GAAGAATCGCAAAACCAGCAAGAAAAGAATGAACAAGAATTATTGGAATTAGATAAATGGGCAAGTTTGT
GGAATTGGTTTAACATAACAAATTGGCTGTGGTATATAAAATTATTCATAATGATAGTAGGAGGCTTGGT
AGGTTTAAGAATAGTTTTTGCTGTACTTTCTATAGTGAATAGAGTTAGGCAGGGATATTCACCATTATCG
TTTCAGACCCACCTCCCAACCCCGAGGGGACCCATGCATTGCATCTCAATTAGTCAGCAACCAGGTGTGG
AAAGTCCCCAGGCTCCCCAGCAGGCAGAAGTATGCAAAGCATGCGTCTCAATTAGTCAGCAACCATAGTC
CCGCCCCTAACTCCGCCCATCCCGCCCCTAACTCCGCCCAGTTCCGCCCATTCTCCGCCCCATGGCTGAC
TAATTTTTTTTATTTATGCAGAGGCCGAGGCCGCCTCGGCCTCTGAGCTATTCCAGAAGTAGTGAGGAGG
CTTTTTTGGAGGCCTAGGCTTTTGCAAAAAGCTTTCTAGAGGTACCACCGGAGCTTACCATGACCGAGTA
CAAGCCCACGGTGCGCCTCGCCACCCGCGACGACGTCCCCAGGGCCGTACGCACCCTCGCCGCCGCGTTC
GCCGACTACCCCGCCACGCGCCACACCGTCGATCCGGACCGCCACATCGAGCGGGTCACCGAGCTGCAAG
AACTCTTCCTCACGCGCGTCGGGCTCGACATCGGCAAGGTGTGGGTCGCGGACGACGGCGCCGCCGTGGC
GGTCTGGACCACGCCGGAGAGCGTCGAAGCGGGGGCGGTGTTCGCCGAGATCGGCCCGCGCATGGCCGAG
TTGAGCGGTTCCCGGCTGGCCGCGCAGCAACAGATGGAAGGCCTCCTGGCGCCGCACCGGCCCAAGGAGC
CCGCGTGGTTCCTGGCCACCGTCGGCGTCTCGCCCGACCACCAGGGCAAGGGTCTGGGCAGCGCCGTCGT
GCTCCCCGGAGTGGAGGCGGCCGAGCGCGCCGGGGTGCCCGCCTTCCTGGAGACCTCCGCGCCCCGCAAC
CTCCCCTTCTACGAGCGGCTCGGCTTCACCGTCACCGCCGACGTCGAGGTGCCCGAAGGACCGCGCACCT
GGTGCATGACCCGCAAGCCCGGTGCCAGTTAACGAATTCTAGATCTTGAGACAAATGGCAGTATTCATCC
ACAATTTTAAAAGAAAAGGGGGGATTGGGGGGTACAGTGCAGGGGAAAGAATAGTAGACATAATAGCAAC
AGACATACAAACTAAAGAATTACAAAAACAAATTACAAAAATTCAAAATTTTCGGGTTTATTACAGGGAC
AGCAGAGATCCACTTTGGCGCCGGCTCGAGGCCTGCAGGTGCAAAGATGGATAAAGTTTTAAACAGAGAG
GAATCTTTGCAGCTAATGGACCTTCTAGGTCTTGAAAGGAGTGGGAATTGGCTCCGGTGCCCGTCAGTGG
GCAGAGCGCACATCGCCCACAGTCCCCGAGAAGTTGGGGGGAGGGGTCGGCAATTGAACCGGTGCCTAGA
GAAGGTGGCGCGGGGTAAACTGGGAAAGTGATGTCGTGTACTGGCTCCGCCTTTTTCCCGAGGGTGGGGG
AGAACCGTATATAAGTGCAGTAGTCGCCGTGAACGTTCTTTTTCGCAACGGGTTTGCCGCCAGAACACAG
GTAAGTGCCGTGTGTGGTTCCCGCGGGCCTGGCCTCTTTACGGGTTATGGCCCTTGCGTGCCTTGAATTA
CTTCCACCTGGCTGCAGTACGTGATTCTTGATCCCGAGCTTCGGGTTGGAAGTGGGTGGGAGAGTTCGAG
GCCTTGCGCTTAAGGAGCCCCTTCGCCTCGTGCTTGAGTTGAGGCCTGGCCTGGGCGCTGGGGCCGCCGC
GTGCGAATCTGGTGGCACCTTCGCGCCTGTCTCGCTGCTTTCGATAAGTCTCTAGCCATTTAAAATTTTT
GATGACCTGCTGCGACGCTTTTTTTCTGGCAAGATAGTCTTGTAAATGCGGGCCAAGATCTGCACACTGG
TATTTCGGTTTTTGGGGCCGCGGGCGGCGACGGGGCCCGTGCGTCCCAGCGCACATGTTCGGCGAGGCGG
GGCCTGCGAGCGCGGCCACCGAGAATCGGACGGGGGTAGTCTCAAGCTGGCCGGCCTGCTCTGGTGCCTG
GCCTCGCGCCGCCGTGTATCGCCCCGCCCTGGGCGGCAAGGCTGGCCCGGTCGGCACCAGTTGCGTGAGC
GGAAAGATGGCCGCTTCCCGGCCCTGCTGCAGGGAGCTCAAAATGGAGGACGCGGCGCTCGGGAGAGCGG
GCGGGTGAGTCACCCACACAAAGGAAAAGGGCCTTTCCGTCCTCAGCCGTCGCTTCATGTGACTCCACGG
AGTACCGGGCGCCGTCCAGGCACCTCGATTAGTTCTCGAGCTTTTGGAGTACGTCGTCTTTAGGTTGGGG
GGAGGGGTTTTATGCGATGGAGTTTCCCCACACTGAGTGGGTGGAGACTGAAGTTAGGCCAGCTTGGCAC
TTGATGTAATTCTCCTTGGAATTTGCCCTTTTTGAGTTTGGATCTTGGTTCATTCTCAAGCCTCAGACAG
TGGTTCAAAGTTTTTTTCTTCCATTTCAGGTGTCGTGAGGCTAGCACCGCCACCATGGACGATGCCCACG
AGTCGCCCTCCGACAAAGGTGGAGAGACAGGGGAGTCGGATGAGACGGCCGCTGTGCCCGGGGACCCGGG
GGCTACCGACACCGATGGAATCCCAGAGGAAACTGACGGAGACGCAGATGTGGACTTGAAAGAAGCTGCA
GCGGAGGAAGGCGAGCTCGAGAGTCAGGATGTCTCAGATTTAACAACAGTTGAAAGGGAAGACTCATCAT
TACTTAATCCTGCAGCCAAAAAACTGAAAATAGATACCAAAGAAAAGAAAGAGAAAAAGCAGAAAGTAGA
TGAAGATGAGATTCAGAAGATGCAAATCCTGGTTTCTTCTTTTTCTGAGGAGCAGCTGAACCGTTATGAA
ATGTATCGCCGCTCAGCTTTCCCTAAGGCAGCCATCAAAAGGCACTGGATGTGTGTGAGAAGTGGGGAGA
AATGCCACCACTACAACCCAAACATATAGTAATGAACTAGTCCGTAACTTGAAAGTATTTCGATTTCTTG
GCTTTATATATCTTGTGGAAAGGACGACCCGGTGGTGAGCGTAATCGCCTGACGCGTTAAGTCGACAATC
AACCTCTGGATTACAAAATTTGTGAAAGATTGACTGGTATTCTTAACTATGTTGCTCCTTTTACGCTATG
TGGATACGCTGCTTTAATGCCTTTGTATCATGCTATTGCTTCCCGTATGGCTTTCATTTTCTCCTCCTTG
TATAAATCCTGGTTGCTGTCTCTTTATGAGGAGTTGTGGCCCGTTGTCAGGCAACGTGGCGTGGTGTGCA
CTGTGTTTGCTGACGCAACCCCCACTGGTTGGGGCATTGCCACCACCTGTCAGCTCCTTTCCGGGACTTT
CGCTTTCCCCCTCCCTATTGCCACGGCGGAACTCATCGCCGCCTGCCTTGCCCGCTGCTGGACAGGGGCT
CGGCTGTTGGGCACTGACAATTCCGTGGTGTTGTCGGGGAAATCATCGTCCTTTCCTTGGCTGCTCGCCT
GTGTTGCCACCTGGATTCTGCGCGGGACGTCCTTCTGCTACGTCCCTTCGGCCCTCAATCCAGCGGACCT
TCCTTCCCGCGGCCTGCTGCCGGCTCTGCGGCCTCTTCCGCGTCTTCGCCTTCGCCCTCAGACGAGTCGG
ATCTCCCTTTGGGCCGCCTCCCCGCGTCGACTTTAAGACCAATGACTTACAAGGCAGCTGTAGATCTTAG
CCACTTTTTAAAAGAAAAGGGGGGACTGGAAGGGCTAATTCACTCCCAACGAAGACAAGATCTGCTTTTT
GCTTGTACTGGGTCTCTCTGGTTAGACCAGATCTGAGCCTGGGAGCTCTCTGGCTAACTAGGGAACCCAC
TGCTTAAGCCTCAATAAAGCTTGCCTTGAGTGCTTCAAGTAGTGTGTGCCCGTCTGTTGTGTGACTCTGG
TAACTAGAGATCCCTCAGACCCTTTTAGTCAGTGTGGAAAATCTCTAGCAGTACGTATAGTAGTTCATGT
CATCTTATTATTCAGTATTTATAACTTGCAAAGAAATGAATATCAGAGAGTGAGAGGAACTTGTTTATTG
CAGCTTATAATGGTTACAAATAAAGCAATAGCATCACAAATTTCACAAATAAAGCATTTTTTTCACTGCA
TTCTAGTTGTGGTTTGTCCAAACTCATCAATGTATCTTATCATGTCTGGCTCTAGCTATCCCGCCCCTAA
CTCCGCCCATCCCGCCCCTAACTCCGCCCAGTTCCGCCCATTCTCCGCCCCATGGCTGACTAATTTTTTT
TATTTATGCAGAGGCCGAGGCCGCCTCGGCCTCTGAGCTATTCCAGAAGTAGTGAGGAGGCTTTTTTGGA
GGCCTAGGGACGTACCCAATTCGCCCTATAGTGAGTCGTATTACGCGCGCTCACTGGCCGTCGTTTTACA
ACGTCGTGACTGGGAAAACCCTGGCGTTACCCAACTTAATCGCCTTGCAGCACATCCCCCTTTCGCCAGC
TGGCGTAATAGCGAAGAGGCCCGCACCGATCGCCCTTCCCAACAGTTGCGCAGCCTGAATGGCGAATGGG
[124 nt withheld, positions 6161-6284]
C
[91 nt withheld, positions 6286-6376]
A
[49 nt withheld, positions 6378-6426]
CCTTTGACGTTGGAGTCCACGTTCTTT
[37 nt withheld, positions 6454-6490]
ACCCTATCTCGGTCTATTCTTTTGATTTATAAGGGATTTTGCCGATTTCGGCCTATTGGTTAAAAAATGA
GCTGATTTAACAAAAATTTAACGCGAATTTTAACAAAATATTAACGCTTACAATTTAGGTGGCACTTTTC
GGGGAAATGTGCGCGGAACCCCTATTTGTTTATTTTTCTAAATACATTCAAATATGTATCCGCTCATGAG
ACAATAACCCTGATAAATGCTTCAATAATATTGAAAAAGGAAGAGTATGAGTATTCAACATTTCCGTGTC
GCCCTTATTCCCTTTTTTGCGGCATTTTGCCTTCCTGTTTTTGCTCACCCAGAAACGCTGGTGAAAGTAA
AAGATGCTGAAGATCAGTTGGGTGCACGAGTGGGTTACATCGAACTGGATCTCAACAGCGGTAAGATCCT
TGAGAGTTTTCGCCCCGAAGAACGTTTTCCAATGATGAGCACTTTTAAAGTTCTGCTATGTGGCGCGGTA
TTATCCCGTATTGACGCCGGGCAAGAGCAACTCGGTCGCCGCATACACTATTCTCAGAATGACTTGGTTG
AGTACTCACCAGTCACAGAAAAGCATCTTACGGATGGCATGACAGTAAGAGAATTATGCAGTGCTGCCAT
AACCATGAGTGATAACACTGCGGCCAACTTACTTCTGACAACGATCGGAGGACCGAAGGAGCTAACCGCT
TTTTTGCACAACATGGGGGATCATGTAACTCGCCTTGATCGTTGGGAACCGGAGCTGAATGAAGCCATAC
CAAACGACGAGCGTGACACCACGATGCCTGTAGCAATGGCAACAACGTTGCGCAAACTATTAACTGGCGA
ACTACTTACTCTAGCTTCCCGGCAACAATTAATAGACTGGATGGAGGCGGATAAAGTTGCAGGACCACTT
CTGCGCTCGGCCCTTCCGGCTGGCTGGTTTATTGCTGATAAATCTGGAGCCGGTGAGCGTGGGTCTCGCG
GTATCATTGCAGCACTGGGGCCAGATGGTAAGCCCTCCCGTATCGTAGTTATCTACACGACGGGGAGTCA
GGCAACTATGGATGAACGAAATAGACAGATCGCTGAGATAGGTGCCTCACTGATTAAGCATTGGTAACTG
TCAGACCAAGTTTACTCATATATACTTTAGATTGATTTAAAACTTCATTTTTAATTTAAAAGGATCTAGG
TGAAGATCCTTTTTGATAATCTCATGACCAAAATCCCTTAACGTGAGTTTTCGTTCCACTGAGCGTCAGA
CCCCGTAGAAAAGATCAAAGGATCTTCTTGAGATCCTTTTTTTCTGCGCGTAATCTGCTGCTTGCAAACA
AAAAAACCACCGCTACCAGCGGTGGTTTGTTTGCCGGATCAAGAGCTACCAACTCTTTTTCCGAAGGTAA
CTGGCTTCAGCAGAGCGCAGATACCAAATACTGTTCTTCTAGTGTAGCCGTAGTTAGGCCACCACTTCAA
GAACTCTGTAGCACCGCCTACATACCTCGCTCTGCTAATCCTGTTACCAGTGGCTGCTGCCAGTGGCGAT
AAGTCGTGTCTTACCGGGTTGGACTCAAGACGATAGTTACCGGATAAGGCGCAGCGGTCGGGCTGAACGG
GGGGTTCGTGCACACAGCCCAGCTTGGAGCGAACGACCTACACCGAACTGAGATACCTACAGCGTGAGCT
ATGAGAAAGCGCCACGCTTCCCGAAGGGAGAAAGGCGGACAGGTATCCGGTAAGCGGCAGGGTCGGAACA
GGAGAGCGCACGAGGGAGCTTCCAGGGGGAAACGCCTGGTATCTTTATAGTCCTGTCGGGTTTCGCCACC
TCTGACTTGAGCGTCGATTTTTGTGATGCTCGTCAGGGGGGCGGAGCCTATGGAAAAACGCCAGCAACGC
GGCCTTTTTACGGTTCCTGGCCTTTTGCTGGCCTTTTGCTCACATGTTCTTTCCTGCGTTATCCCCTGAT
TCTGTGGATAACCGTATTACCGCCTTTGAGTGAGCTGATACCGCTCGCCGCAGCCGAACGACCGAGCGCA
GCGAGTCAGTGAGCGAGGAAGCGGAAGAGCGCCCAATACGCAAACCGCCTCTCCCCGCGCGTTGGCCGAT
TCATTAATGCAGCTGGCACGACAGGTTTCCCGACTGGAAAGCGGGCAGTGAGCGCAACGCAATTAATGTG
AGTTAGCTCACTCATTAGGCACCCCAGGCTTTACACTTTATGCTTCCGGCTCGTATGTTGTGTGGAATTG
TGAGCGGATAACAATTTCACACAGGAAACAGCTATGACCATGATTACGCCAAGCGCGCAATTAACCCTCA
CTAAAGGGAACAAAAGCTGGAGCTGCAAGC
Features (pLannotate 1.2.2; 32 found; start..end, strand, type, name):
      5..231     +  promoter       RSV promoter: Rous sarcoma virus enhancer/promoter
    232..412     +  LTR            5' LTR (truncated): truncated 5' long terminal repeat (LTR) from HIV-1
    459..584     +  misc_feature   HIV-1 Ψ: packaging signal of human immunodeficiency virus type 1
    568..931     +  CDS            HIV-1 gag (fragment): gag protein from human immunodeficiency virus 1; gag
   1077..1310    +  misc_feature   RRE: The Rev response element (RRE) of HIV-1 allows for Rev-dependent mRNA export from the nucleus to the cytoplasm.
   1687..1713    +  CDS            Rev (fragment): human immunodeficiency virus 1 (HIV-1) Rev protein; rev; enhances nuclear export of unspliced and incompletely spliced viral mRNAs
   1720..1743    +  promoter       SV40 promoter (fragment): SV40 early promoter
   1744..1815    +  promoter       SV40 promoter (fragment): SV40 enhancer and early promoter
   1839..1974    +  rep_origin     SV40 ori: SV40 origin of replication
   2020..2616    +  CDS            PuroR (fragment): puromycin N-acetyltransferase; pac from Streptomyces; confers resistance to puromycin
   2665..2782    +  misc_feature   cPPT/CTS: central polypurine tract and central termination sequence of HIV-1
   2847..2913    +  CDS            small t antigen (fragment): SV40 (simian virus 40) small t antigen
   2920..4098    +  promoter       EF-1α promoter: strong constitutive promoter for human elongation factor EF-1α
   4115..4522    +  CDS            TAF11 (fragment): TAF11_HUMAN - Also known as TAF2I. Experimental evidence at protein level: Swiss-Prot protein existence level 1. Core TAFII present in both of the previously described TFIID species which either lack or contain TAFII30 (TFIID alpha and TFIID beta respectively). From Homo sapiens (Human).
   4516..4578    +  CDS            TAF11 (fragment): TAF11_HUMAN - Also known as TAF2I. Experimental evidence at protein level: Swiss-Prot protein existence level 1. Core TAFII present in both of the previously described TFIID species which either lack or contain TAFII30 (TFIID alpha and TFIID beta respectively). From Homo sapiens (Human).
   4592..4645    +  promoter       U6 promoter (fragment): RNA polymerase III promoter for human U6 snRNA
   4687..5275    +  misc_feature   WPRE: woodchuck hepatitis virus posttranscriptional regulatory element
   5326..5345    +  misc_feature   cPPT/CTS (fragment): central polypurine tract and central termination sequence of HIV-1
   5347..5580    +  LTR            3' LTR (ΔU3): self-inactivating 3' long terminal repeat (LTR) from HIV-1
   5658..5779    +  polyA_signal   SV40 poly(A) signal: SV40 polyadenylation signal
   5819..5954    +  rep_origin     SV40 ori: SV40 origin of replication
   5975..5993    -  promoter       T7 promoter: promoter for bacteriophage T7 RNA polymerase
   6001..6156    +  CDS            lacZα (fragment): LacZα fragment of β-galactosidase; lacZ fragment
   6161..6589    +  rep_origin     f1 ori (sequence partly withheld): f1 bacteriophage origin of replication; arrow indicates direction of (+) strand synthesis
   6642..6746    +  promoter       AmpR promoter: bla
   6747..7607    +  CDS            AmpR: β-lactamase; bla; confers resistance to ampicillin, carbenicillin, and related antibiotics
   7778..8366    +  rep_origin     ori: high-copy-number ColE1/pMB1/pBR322/pUC origin of replication
   8549..8641    +  CDS            lacI (fragment): lac repressor; lacI; The lac repressor binds to the lac operator to inhibit transcription in E. coli. This inhibition can be relieved by adding lactose or isopropyl-β-D-thiogalactopyranoside (IPTG).
   8654..8675    +  protein_bind   CAP binding site: CAP binding activates transcription in the presence of cAMP. E. coli catabolite activator protein
   8690..8720    +  promoter       lac promoter: promoter for the E. coli lac operon
   8728..8744    +  protein_bind   lac operator: The lac repressor binds to the lac operator to inhibit transcription in E. coli. This inhibition can be relieved by adding lactose or isopropyl-β-D-thiogalactopyranoside (IPTG). lac repressor encoded by lacI
   8789..8807    +  promoter       T3 promoter: promoter for bacteriophage T3 RNA polymerase
