[The description below was written by a language model from this plasmid's Addgene catalogue record and pLannotate feature annotations shown in this document.]
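Description:
TFORF2296 is a third-generation-style, self-inactivating lentiviral expression plasmid built on the pLX_TRC317 backbone and carrying the human TAF11 open reading frame, a TFIID subunit also known as TAF2I or TAFII28. It belongs to a barcoded collection of transcription factor ORFs. In bacteria it is maintained through a high-copy ColE1/pUC-type origin and selected with ampicillin via the bla gene. An f1 origin and remnants of a lacZα/lac promoter cloning region flanked by T7 and T3 promoters are also present in the backbone. The depositor notes that the plasmid can recombine, as is common for LTR-containing vectors.

The viral genome is transcribed from an RSV promoter fused to a truncated HIV-1 5' LTR and includes the Ψ packaging signal with a gag fragment, the RRE for Rev-dependent export, a cPPT/CTS, a WPRE to enhance transcript stability and expression, and a ΔU3 3' LTR followed by an SV40 polyadenylation signal. Two expression units lie between the LTRs. An SV40 early promoter drives puromycin N-acetyltransferase for selection of transduced mammalian cells, and the strong constitutive EF-1α promoter drives TAF11. The annotation splits the ORF into two adjacent fragments, consistent with the insert being a specific transcript isoform cited by the depositor rather than the canonical protein. The unique 24-bp barcode described in the catalogue entry is not annotated in the feature table, so its exact position is not stated. The construct is intended for TAF11 overexpression, alone or in pooled screens where the barcode identifies which factor each cell received, such as directed differentiation studies.
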