Addgene plasmid #142016: TFORF2296
Purpose: Lentiviral vector for overexpressing transcription factor ORFs with unique 24-bp barcodes. Barcodes facilitate identification of transcription factors in pooled screens.
Depositing lab: Feng Zhang. Depositing organization: Broad Institute. Publication: A transcription factor atlas of directed differentiation. Joung J, Ma S, Tay T, Geiger-Schuller KR, Kirchgatterer PC, Verdine VK, Guo B, Arias-Garcia MA, Allen WE, Singh A, Kuksenko O, Abudayyeh OO, Gootenberg JS, Fu Z, Macrae RK, Buenrostro JD, Regev A, Zhang F. Cell. 2023 Jan 5;186(1):209-229.e26. doi: 10.1016/j.cell.2022.11.026. PubMed 36608654.
Backbone
  Vector backbone: pLX_TRC317
  Backbone manufacturer: Broad Institute Genetic Perturbation Platform
  Backbone size w/o insert (bp): 8264
  Vector type: Mammalian Expression, Lentiviral
  Selectable markers: Puromycin
Growth in bacteria
  Bacterial resistance: Ampicillin, 100 μg/mL
  Growth temperature: 37°C
  Growth strain: NEB Stable
  Copy number: High Copy
Gene/Insert
  Gene/Insert name: TAF11
  Species: H. sapiens (human)
  Insert size (bp): 566
  Entrez Gene: TAF11 (a.k.a. MGC:15243, PRO2134, TAF2I, TAFII28)
  Promoter: EF1a
  Cloning method: Unknown
  Sequencing primers: 5′ GGGTGGAGACTGAAGTTAGGCCAG; 3′ CACATAGCGTAAAAGGAGCAACATAG
Terms and licenses: Academic/Nonprofit Terms; Industry Terms: Not Available to Industry
Depositor comments: NM_001270488,ENST00000420584 . The transcription factor ORF portion of this plasmid was synthesized by Genewiz. Please test multiple small colonies in case of plasmid recombination. To make this collection available in a timely manner, a portion of this collection was not fully sequenced by Addgene. If an Addgene verified full plasmid sequence is not available, please contact us prior to placing an order to request the full sequence.
How to cite: TFORF2296 was a gift from Feng Zhang (Addgene plasmid # 142016 ; http://n2t.net/addgene:142016 ; RRID:Addgene_142016)
