>Addgene plasmid #142016 | TFORF2296 | depositor partial sequence | sequence record 278185 | Insert
ACCGCCACCATGGACGATGCCCACGAGTCGCCCTCCGACAAAGGTGGAGAGACAGGGGAGTCGGATGAGA
CGGCCGCTGTGCCCGGGGACCCGGGGGCTACCGACACCGATGGAATCCCAGAGGAAACTGACGGAGACGC
AGATGTGGACTTGAAAGAAGCTGCAGCGGAGGAAGGCGAGCTCGAGAGTCAGGATGTCTCAGATTTAACA
ACAGTTGAAAGGGAAGACTCATCATTACTTAATCCTGCAGCCAAAAAACTGAAAATAGATACCAAAGAAA
AGAAAGAGAAAAAGCAGAAAGTAGATGAAGATGAGATTCAGAAGATGCAAATCCTGGTTTCTTCTTTTTC
TGAGGAGCAGCTGAACCGTTATGAAATGTATCGCCGCTCAGCTTTCCCTAAGGCAGCCATCAAAAGGCAC
TGGATGTGTGTGAGAAGTGGGGAGAAATGCCACCACTACAACCCAAACATATAGTAATGAACTAGTCCGT
AACTTGAAAGTATTTCGATTTCTTGGCTTTATATATCTTGTGGAAAGGACGACCCGGTGGTGAGCGTAAT
CGCCTG
