>Addgene plasmid #142016 | TFORF2296 | depositor partial sequence | sequence record 278186 | Barcode
CCCGGTGGTGAGCGTAATCGCCTG
